Addgene plasmid #223076: pCMV-T7-SpCas9(MWNVML)-P2A-EGFP (AHK156)
Purpose: pCMV and pT7 Human expression plasmid for SpCas9 enzyme with MWNVML amino acids at positions 1135,1136,1218,1219,1335,T1337 with C-term BPNLS-P2A-EGFP
Depositing lab: Benjamin Kleinstiver. Depositing organization: Massachusetts General Hospital. Publication: Custom CRISPR-Cas9 PAM variants via scalable engineering and machine learning. Silverstein RA, Kim N, Kroell AS, Walton RT, Delano J, Butcher RM, Pacesa M, Smith BK, Christie KA, Ha LL, Meis RJ, Clark AB, Spinner AD, Lazzarotto CR, Li Y, Matsubara A, Urbina EO, Dahl GA, Correia BE, Marks DS, Tsai SQ, Pinello L, De Ravin SS, Liu Q, Kleinstiver BP. Nature. 2025 Apr 22. doi: 10.1038/s41586-025-09021-y. PubMed 40262634.
Backbone
  Vector backbone: pCMV-T7-SpCas9-P2A-EGFP (RTW3027)
  Backbone manufacturer: Benjamin Kleinstiver, Addgene plasmid #139987
  Vector type: Mammalian Expression, CRISPR
Growth in bacteria
  Bacterial resistance: Ampicillin, 100 μg/mL
  Growth temperature: 37°C
  Growth strain: DH5alpha
  Copy number: High Copy
Gene/Insert
  Gene/Insert name: human codon optimized nuclease SpCas9(MWNVML)-P2A-EGFP (alt names: AHK156; SpCas9(MWNVML))
  Species: Synthetic
  Mutation: SpCas9(MWNVML)=D1135M, S1136W, G1218N, E1219V, R1335M, T1337L
  Promoter: CMV and T7
  Tag / fusion protein: BPNLS-3xFLAG-P2A-EGFP (C terminal on insert)
  Cloning method: Gibson Cloning
  Sequencing primers: 5′ oBK6928-CCAAGTCTCCACCCCATTGACG; 3′ oBK219-GGGAGTGGCACCTTCCAGGGTC
Terms and licenses: Academic/Nonprofit Terms; Industry Terms: Not Available to Industry
How to cite: pCMV-T7-SpCas9(MWNVML)-P2A-EGFP (AHK156) was a gift from Benjamin Kleinstiver (Addgene plasmid # 223076 ; http://n2t.net/addgene:223076 ; RRID:Addgene_223076)
