[The description below was written by a language model from this plasmid's Addgene catalogue record and pLannotate feature annotations shown in this document.]
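Description:
pCMV-T7-SpCas9(MWNVML)-P2A-EGFP (AHK156) is an 8.45 kb mammalian expression and CRISPR plasmid built on the pCMV-T7-SpCas9-P2A-EGFP (RTW3027) backbone. It is propagated in E. coli at high copy number through a ColE1/pUC-type origin and selected with ampicillin via the β-lactamase gene and its own promoter. Short remnants of cloning-vector sequence (lac promoter/operator, CAP site, and fragments of lacI, an SV40 promoter, an MCS and the pBR322 bom region) are also annotated but play no evident role in the payload.

The payload is a human codon-optimized Streptococcus pyogenes Cas9 nuclease carrying six substitutions: D1135M, S1136W, G1218N, E1219V, R1335M and T1337L, abbreviated MWNVML. The associated publication concerns engineering custom Cas9 PAM variants, so this enzyme appears to be one such variant, although the record does not state which PAM it prefers. The annotation tool splits the continuous Cas9 coding region into overlapping "N-terminal" and "C-terminal" features, which is an artefact of its reference library, not a split design. The C terminus is fused to a bipartite nuclear localization signal (BPNLS, listed in the catalogue but not annotated) and a 3xFLAG epitope, followed by a P2A ribosome-skipping peptide and EGFP. Cas9 and EGFP are thus produced as separate proteins from one transcript, and fluorescence marks transfected cells. Transcription is driven by the CMV enhancer/promoter in human cells and terminated by the bGH polyadenylation signal. A T7 promoter placed just upstream of the coding sequence additionally allows in vitro transcription. No guide RNA cassette is present, so a guide must be supplied separately.
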