Features (pLannotate 1.2.2; 18 found; start..end, strand, type, name):
    234..822     -  rep_origin     ori: high-copy-number ColE1/pMB1/pBR322/pUC origin of replication
    993..1853    -  CDS            AmpR: β-lactamase; bla; confers resistance to ampicillin, carbenicillin, and related antibiotics
   1854..1958    -  promoter       AmpR promoter: bla
   2029..2073    -  misc_feature   bom (fragment): basis of mobility region from pBR322
   2228..2607    +  enhancer       CMV enhancer: human cytomegalovirus immediate early enhancer
   2608..2811    +  promoter       CMV promoter: human cytomegalovirus (CMV) immediate early promoter
   2853..2871    +  promoter       T7 promoter: promoter for bacteriophage T7 RNA polymerase
   2885..4603    +  CDS            Cas9(N): N-terminal portion of Streptococcus pyogenes Cas9 (Zetsche et al., 2015)
   4490..6988    +  CDS            Cas9(C): C-terminal portion of Streptococcus pyogenes Cas9 (Zetsche et al., 2015)
   7076..7141    +  CDS            3xFLAG: three tandem FLAG® epitope tags, followed by an enterokinase cleavage site
   7217..7933    +  CDS            EGFP: EGFP is a basic (constitutively fluorescent) green fluorescent protein published in 1996, derived from Aequorea victoria. It is reported to be a rapidly-maturing weak dimer with moderate acid sensitivity.
   7988..8212    +  polyA_signal   bGH poly(A) signal: bovine growth hormone polyadenylation signal
   8216..8237    +  promoter       SV40 promoter (fragment): SV40 enhancer and early promoter
   8242..8258    +  misc_feature   MCS (fragment): pBluescript multiple cloning site
   8307..8323    -  protein_bind   lac operator: The lac repressor binds to the lac operator to inhibit transcription in E. coli. This inhibition can be relieved by adding lactose or isopropyl-β-D-thiogalactopyranoside (IPTG). lac repressor encoded by lacI
   8331..8361    -  promoter       lac promoter: promoter for the E. coli lac operon
   8376..8397    -  protein_bind   CAP binding site: CAP binding activates transcription in the presence of cAMP. E. coli catabolite activator protein
   8410..51      -  CDS            lacI (fragment) (across the origin): lac repressor; lacI; The lac repressor binds to the lac operator to inhibit transcription in E. coli. This inhibition can be relieved by adding lactose or isopropyl-β-D-thiogalactopyranoside (IPTG).
>Addgene plasmid #223076 | pCMV-T7-SpCas9(MWNVML)-P2A-EGFP (AHK156) | addgene full sequence | sequence record 447684 | Addgene NGS Result
CATTAATGAATCGGCCAACGCGCGGGGAGAGGCGGTTTGCGTATTGGGCGCTCTTCCGCTTCCTCGCTCA
CTGACTCGCTGCGCTCGGTCGTTCGGCTGCGGCGAGCGGTATCAGCTCACTCAAAGGCGGTAATACGGTT
ATCCACAGAATCAGGGGATAACGCAGGAAAGAACATGTGAGCAAAAGGCCAGCAAAAGGCCAGGAACCGT
AAAAAGGCCGCGTTGCTGGCGTTTTTCCATAGGCTCCGCCCCCCTGACGAGCATCACAAAAATCGACGCT
CAAGTCAGAGGTGGCGAAACCCGACAGGACTATAAAGATACCAGGCGTTTCCCCCTGGAAGCTCCCTCGT
GCGCTCTCCTGTTCCGACCCTGCCGCTTACCGGATACCTGTCCGCCTTTCTCCCTTCGGGAAGCGTGGCG
CTTTCTCATAGCTCACGCTGTAGGTATCTCAGTTCGGTGTAGGTCGTTCGCTCCAAGCTGGGCTGTGTGC
ACGAACCCCCCGTTCAGCCCGACCGCTGCGCCTTATCCGGTAACTATCGTCTTGAGTCCAACCCGGTAAG
ACACGACTTATCGCCACTGGCAGCAGCCACTGGTAACAGGATTAGCAGAGCGAGGTATGTAGGCGGTGCT
ACAGAGTTCTTGAAGTGGTGGCCTAACTACGGCTACACTAGAAGAACAGTATTTGGTATCTGCGCTCTGC
TGAAGCCAGTTACCTTCGGAAAAAGAGTTGGTAGCTCTTGATCCGGCAAACAAACCACCGCTGGTAGCGG
TGGTTTTTTTGTTTGCAAGCAGCAGATTACGCGCAGAAAAAAAGGATCTCAAGAAGATCCTTTGATCTTT
TCTACGGGGTCTGACGCTCAGTGGAACGAAAACTCACGTTAAGGGATTTTGGTCATGAGATTATCAAAAA
GGATCTTCACCTAGATCCTTTTAAATTAAAAATGAAGTTTTAAATCAATCTAAAGTATATATGAGTAAAC
TTGGTCTGACAGTTACCAATGCTTAATCAGTGAGGCACCTATCTCAGCGATCTGTCTATTTCGTTCATCC
ATAGTTGCCTGACTCCCCGTCGTGTAGATAACTACGATACGGGAGGGCTTACCATCTGGCCCCAGTGCTG
CAATGATACCGCGAGACCCACGCTCACCGGCTCCAGATTTATCAGCAATAAACCAGCCAGCCGGAAGGGC
CGAGCGCAGAAGTGGTCCTGCAACTTTATCCGCCTCCATCCAGTCTATTAATTGTTGCCGGGAAGCTAGA
GTAAGTAGTTCGCCAGTTAATAGTTTGCGCAACGTTGTTGCCATTGCTACAGGCATCGTGGTGTCACGCT
CGTCGTTTGGTATGGCTTCATTCAGCTCCGGTTCCCAACGATCAAGGCGAGTTACATGATCCCCCATGTT
GTGCAAAAAAGCGGTTAGCTCCTTCGGTCCTCCGATCGTTGTCAGAAGTAAGTTGGCCGCAGTGTTATCA
CTCATGGTTATGGCAGCACTGCATAATTCTCTTACTGTCATGCCATCCGTAAGATGCTTTTCTGTGACTG
GTGAGTACTCAACCAAGTCATTCTGAGAATAGTGTATGCGGCGACCGAGTTGCTCTTGCCCGGCGTCAAT
ACGGGATAATACCGCGCCACATAGCAGAACTTTAAAAGTGCTCATCATTGGAAAACGTTCTTCGGGGCGA
AAACTCTCAAGGATCTTACCGCTGTTGAGATCCAGTTCGATGTAACCCACTCGTGCACCCAACTGATCTT
CAGCATCTTTTACTTTCACCAGCGTTTCTGGGTGAGCAAAAACAGGAAGGCAAAATGCCGCAAAAAAGGG
AATAAGGGCGACACGGAAATGTTGAATACTCATACTCTTCCTTTTTCAATATTATTGAAGCATTTATCAG
GGTTATTGTCTCATGAGCGGATACATATTTGAATGTATTTAGAAAAATAAACAAATAGGGGTTCCGCGCA
CATTTCCCCGAAAAGTGCCACCTGACGTCGACGGATCGGGAGATCGATCTCCCGATCCCCTAGGGTCGAC
TCTCAGTACAATCTGCTCTGATGCCGCATAGTTAAGCCAGTATCTGCTCCCTGCTTGTGTGTTGGAGGTC
GCTGAGTAGTGCGCGAGCAAAATTTAAGCTACAACAAGGCAAGGCTTGACCGACAATTGCATGAAGAATC
TGCTTAGGGTTAGGCGTTTTGCGCTGCTTCGCGATGTACGGGCCAGATATACGCGTTGACATTGATTATT
GACTAGTTATTAATAGTAATCAATTACGGGGTCATTAGTTCATAGCCCATATATGGAGTTCCGCGTTACA
TAACTTACGGTAAATGGCCCGCCTGGCTGACCGCCCAACGACCCCCGCCCATTGACGTCAATAATGACGT
ATGTTCCCATAGTAACGCCAATAGGGACTTTCCATTGACGTCAATGGGTGGAGTATTTACGGTAAACTGC
CCACTTGGCAGTACATCAAGTGTATCATATGCCAAGTACGCCCCCTATTGACGTCAATGACGGTAAATGG
CCCGCCTGGCATTATGCCCAGTACATGACCTTATGGGACTTTCCTACTTGGCAGTACATCTACGTATTAG
TCATCGCTATTACCATGGTGATGCGGTTTTGGCAGTACATCAATGGGCGTGGATAGCGGTTTGACTCACG
GGGATTTCCAAGTCTCCACCCCATTGACGTCAATGGGAGTTTGTTTTGGCACCAAAATCAACGGGACTTT
CCAAAATGTCGTAACAACTCCGCCCCATTGACGCAAATGGGCGGTAGGCGTGTACGGTGGGAGGTCTATA
TAAGCAGAGCTGGTTTAGTGAACCGTCAGATCCGCTAGAGATCCGCGGCCGCTAATACGACTCACTATAG
GGAGAGCCGCCACCATGGACAAGAAGTACAGCATCGGCCTGGACATCGGCACCAACTCTGTGGGCTGGGC
CGTGATCACCGACGAGTACAAGGTGCCCAGCAAGAAATTCAAGGTGCTGGGCAACACCGACCGGCACAGC
ATCAAGAAGAACCTGATCGGAGCCCTGCTGTTCGACAGCGGCGAAACAGCCGAGGCCACCCGGCTGAAGA
GAACCGCCAGAAGAAGATACACCAGACGGAAGAACCGGATCTGCTATCTGCAAGAGATCTTCAGCAACGA
GATGGCCAAGGTGGACGACAGCTTCTTCCACAGACTGGAAGAGTCCTTCCTGGTGGAAGAGGATAAGAAG
CACGAGCGGCACCCCATCTTCGGCAACATCGTGGACGAGGTGGCCTACCACGAGAAGTACCCCACCATCT
ACCACCTGAGAAAGAAACTGGTGGACAGCACCGACAAGGCCGACCTGCGGCTGATCTATCTGGCCCTGGC
CCACATGATCAAGTTCCGGGGCCACTTCCTGATCGAGGGCGACCTGAACCCCGACAACAGCGACGTGGAC
AAGCTGTTCATCCAGCTGGTGCAGACCTACAACCAGCTGTTCGAGGAAAACCCCATCAACGCCAGCGGCG
TGGACGCCAAGGCCATCCTGTCTGCCAGACTGAGCAAGAGCAGACGGCTGGAAAATCTGATCGCCCAGCT
GCCCGGCGAGAAGAAGAATGGCCTGTTCGGAAACCTGATTGCCCTGAGCCTGGGCCTGACCCCCAACTTC
AAGAGCAACTTCGACCTGGCCGAGGATGCCAAACTGCAGCTGAGCAAGGACACCTACGACGACGACCTGG
ACAACCTGCTGGCCCAGATCGGCGACCAGTACGCCGACCTGTTTCTGGCCGCCAAGAACCTGTCCGACGC
CATCCTGCTGAGCGACATCCTGAGAGTGAACACCGAGATCACCAAGGCCCCCCTGAGCGCCTCTATGATC
AAGAGATACGACGAGCACCACCAGGACCTGACCCTGCTGAAAGCTCTCGTGCGGCAGCAGCTGCCTGAGA
AGTACAAAGAGATTTTCTTCGACCAGAGCAAGAACGGCTACGCCGGCTACATTGACGGCGGAGCCAGCCA
GGAAGAGTTCTACAAGTTCATCAAGCCCATCCTGGAAAAGATGGACGGCACCGAGGAACTGCTCGTGAAG
CTGAACAGAGAGGACCTGCTGCGGAAGCAGCGGACCTTCGACAACGGCAGCATCCCCCACCAGATCCACC
TGGGAGAGCTGCACGCCATTCTGCGGCGGCAGGAAGATTTTTACCCATTCCTGAAGGACAACCGGGAAAA
GATCGAGAAGATCCTGACCTTCCGCATCCCCTACTACGTGGGCCCTCTGGCCAGGGGAAACAGCAGATTC
GCCTGGATGACCAGAAAGAGCGAGGAAACCATCACCCCCTGGAACTTCGAGGAAGTGGTGGACAAGGGCG
CTTCCGCCCAGAGCTTCATCGAGCGGATGACCAACTTCGATAAGAACCTGCCCAACGAGAAGGTGCTGCC
CAAGCACAGCCTGCTGTACGAGTACTTCACCGTGTATAACGAGCTGACCAAAGTGAAATACGTGACCGAG
GGAATGAGAAAGCCCGCCTTCCTGAGCGGCGAGCAGAAAAAGGCCATCGTGGACCTGCTGTTCAAGACCA
ACCGGAAAGTGACCGTGAAGCAGCTGAAAGAGGACTACTTCAAGAAAATCGAGTGCTTCGACTCCGTGGA
AATCTCCGGCGTGGAAGATCGGTTCAACGCCTCCCTGGGCACATACCACGATCTGCTGAAAATTATCAAG
GACAAGGACTTCCTGGACAATGAGGAAAACGAGGACATTCTGGAAGATATCGTGCTGACCCTGACACTGT
TTGAGGACAGAGAGATGATCGAGGAACGGCTGAAAACCTATGCCCACCTGTTCGACGACAAAGTGATGAA
GCAGCTGAAGCGGCGGAGATACACCGGCTGGGGCAGGCTGAGCCGGAAGCTGATCAACGGCATCCGGGAC
AAGCAGTCCGGCAAGACAATCCTGGATTTCCTGAAGTCCGACGGCTTCGCCAACAGAAACTTCATGCAGC
TGATCCACGACGACAGCCTGACCTTTAAAGAGGACATCCAGAAAGCCCAGGTGTCCGGCCAGGGCGATAG
CCTGCACGAGCACATTGCCAATCTGGCCGGCAGCCCCGCCATTAAGAAGGGCATCCTGCAGACAGTGAAG
GTGGTGGACGAGCTCGTGAAAGTGATGGGCCGGCACAAGCCCGAGAACATCGTGATCGAAATGGCCAGAG
AGAACCAGACCACCCAGAAGGGACAGAAGAACAGCCGCGAGAGAATGAAGCGGATCGAAGAGGGCATCAA
AGAGCTGGGCAGCCAGATCCTGAAAGAACACCCCGTGGAAAACACCCAGCTGCAGAACGAGAAGCTGTAC
CTGTACTACCTGCAGAATGGGCGGGATATGTACGTGGACCAGGAACTGGACATCAACCGGCTGTCCGACT
ACGATGTGGACCATATCGTGCCTCAGAGCTTTCTGAAGGACGACTCCATCGACAACAAGGTGCTGACCAG
AAGCGACAAGAACCGGGGCAAGAGCGACAACGTGCCCTCCGAAGAGGTCGTGAAGAAGATGAAGAACTAC
TGGCGGCAGCTGCTGAACGCCAAGCTGATTACCCAGAGAAAGTTCGACAATCTGACCAAGGCCGAGAGAG
GCGGCCTGAGCGAACTGGATAAGGCCGGCTTCATCAAGAGACAGCTGGTGGAAACCCGGCAGATCACAAA
GCACGTGGCACAGATCCTGGACTCCCGGATGAACACTAAGTACGACGAGAATGACAAGCTGATCCGGGAA
GTGAAAGTGATCACCCTGAAGTCCAAGCTGGTGTCCGATTTCCGGAAGGATTTCCAGTTTTACAAAGTGC
GCGAGATCAACAACTACCACCACGCCCACGACGCCTACCTGAACGCCGTCGTGGGAACCGCCCTGATCAA
AAAGTACCCTAAGCTGGAAAGCGAGTTCGTGTACGGCGACTACAAGGTGTACGACGTGCGGAAGATGATC
GCCAAGAGCGAGCAGGAAATCGGCAAGGCTACCGCCAAGTACTTCTTCTACAGCAACATCATGAACTTTT
TCAAGACCGAGATTACCCTGGCCAACGGCGAGATCCGGAAGCGGCCTCTGATCGAGACAAACGGCGAAAC
CGGGGAGATCGTGTGGGATAAGGGCCGGGATTTTGCCACCGTGCGGAAAGTGCTGAGCATGCCCCAAGTG
AATATCGTGAAAAAGACCGAGGTGCAGACAGGCGGCTTCAGCAAAGAGTCTATCCTGCCCAAGAGGAACA
GCGATAAGCTGATCGCCAGAAAGAAGGACTGGGACCCTAAGAAGTACGGCGGCTTCATGTGGCCCACCGT
GGCCTATTCTGTGCTGGTGGTGGCCAAAGTGGAAAAGGGCAAGTCCAAGAAACTGAAGAGTGTGAAAGAG
CTGCTGGGGATCACCATCATGGAAAGAAGCAGCTTCGAGAAGAATCCCATCGACTTTCTGGAAGCCAAGG
GCTACAAAGAAGTGAAAAAGGACCTGATCATCAAGCTGCCTAAGTACTCCCTGTTCGAGCTGGAAAACGG
CCGGAAGAGAATGCTGGCCTCTGCCAACGTGCTGCAGAAGGGAAACGAACTGGCCCTGCCCTCCAAATAT
GTGAACTTCCTGTACCTGGCCAGCCACTATGAGAAGCTGAAGGGCTCCCCCGAGGATAATGAGCAGAAAC
AGCTGTTTGTGGAACAGCACAAGCACTACCTGGACGAGATCATCGAGCAGATCAGCGAGTTCTCCAAGAG
AGTGATCCTGGCCGACGCTAATCTGGACAAAGTGCTGTCCGCCTACAACAAGCACCGGGATAAGCCCATC
AGAGAGCAGGCCGAGAATATCATCCACCTGTTTACCCTGACCAATCTGGGAGCCCCTGCCGCCTTCAAGT
ACTTTGACACCACCATCGACCGGAAGATGTACCTGAGCACCAAAGAGGTGCTGGACGCCACCCTGATCCA
CCAGAGCATCACCGGCCTGTACGAGACACGGATCGACCTGTCTCAGCTGGGAGGCGACGGATCCGGCGGA
GGCGGAAGCGGGAAAAGAACCGCCGACGGCAGCGAATTCGAGCCCAAGAAGAAGAGGAAAGTCTCGAGCG
GAGGCGACTACAAAGACCATGACGGTGATTATAAAGATCATGACATCGATTACAAGGATGACGATGACAA
GGGAGGCGGTGGAAGCGGCGCAACAAACTTCTCTCTGCTGAAACAAGCCGGAGATGTCGAAGAGAATCCT
GGACCGATGGTGAGCAAGGGCGAGGAGCTGTTCACCGGGGTGGTGCCCATCCTGGTCGAGCTGGACGGCG
ACGTAAACGGCCACAAGTTCAGCGTGTCCGGCGAGGGCGAGGGCGATGCCACCTACGGCAAGCTGACCCT
GAAGTTCATCTGCACCACCGGCAAGCTGCCCGTGCCCTGGCCCACCCTCGTGACCACCCTGACCTACGGC
GTGCAGTGCTTCAGCCGCTACCCCGACCACATGAAGCAGCACGACTTCTTCAAGTCCGCCATGCCCGAAG
GCTACGTCCAGGAGCGCACCATCTTCTTCAAGGACGACGGCAACTACAAGACCCGCGCCGAGGTGAAGTT
CGAGGGCGACACCCTGGTGAACCGCATCGAGCTGAAGGGCATCGACTTCAAGGAGGACGGCAACATCCTG
GGGCACAAGCTGGAGTACAACTACAACAGCCACAACGTCTATATCATGGCCGACAAGCAGAAGAACGGCA
TCAAGGTGAACTTCAAGATCCGCCACAACATCGAGGACGGCAGCGTGCAGCTCGCCGACCACTACCAGCA
GAACACCCCCATCGGCGACGGCCCCGTGCTGCTGCCCGACAACCACTACCTGAGCACCCAGTCCGCCCTG
AGCAAAGACCCCAACGAGAAGCGCGATCACATGGTCCTGCTGGAGTTCGTGACCGCCGCCGGGATCACTC
TCGGCATGGACGAGCTGTACAAGTGACCGGTCATCATCACCATCACCATTGAGTTTAAACCCGCTGATCA
GCCTCGACTGTGCCTTCTAGTTGCCAGCCATCTGTTGTTTGCCCCTCCCCCGTGCCTTCCTTGACCCTGG
AAGGTGCCACTCCCACTGTCCTTTCCTAATAAAATGAGGAAATTGCATCGCATTGTCTGAGTAGGTGTCA
TTCTATTCTGGGGGGTGGGGTGGGGCAGGACAGCAAGGGGGAGGATTGGGAAGACAATAGCAGGCATGCT
GGGGATGCGGTGGGCTCTATGGCTTCTGAGGCGGAAAGAACCAGCTGGGGCTCGATACCGTCGACCTCTA
GCTAGAGCTTGGCGTAATCATGGTCATAGCTGTTTCCTGTGTGAAATTGTTATCCGCTCACAATTCCACA
CAACATACGAGCCGGAAGCATAAAGTGTAAAGCCTAGGGTGCCTAATGAGTGAGCTAACTCACATTAATT
GCGTTGCGCTCACTGCCCGCTTTCCAGTCGGGAAACCTGTCGTGCCAGCTG
